Addgene plasmid #135982: pcDNA3-His:dCas9:nls:10P3
Purpose: Expresses dCas9 fused to 10 copies of the P3 coiled coil in mammalian cells
Depositing lab: Roman Jerala. Depositing organization: National Institute of Chemistry. Publication: A tunable orthogonal coiled-coil interaction toolbox for engineering mammalian cells. Lebar T, Lainscek D, Merljak E, Aupic J, Jerala R. Nat Chem Biol. 2020 Jan 6. pii: 10.1038/s41589-019-0443-y. doi: 10.1038/s41589-019-0443-y. PubMed 31907374.
Backbone
  Vector backbone: pcDNA3
  Backbone manufacturer: ThermoFisher
  Backbone size w/o insert (bp): 5400
  Total vector size (bp): 10792
  Vector type: Mammalian Expression, CRISPR
  Selectable markers: Neomycin (select with G418)
Growth in bacteria
  Bacterial resistance: Ampicillin, 100 μg/mL
  Growth temperature: 37°C
  Growth strain: DH5alpha
  Copy number: High Copy
Gene/Insert
  Gene/Insert name: dCas9 fused to 10 copies of the P3 coiled-coil
  Species: Synthetic; S. pyogenes
  Insert size (bp): 5376
  Mutation: D10A; H840A in S.pyogenes Cas9
  GenBank ID: WP_010922251.1
  Promoter: CMV
  Tag / fusion protein: His (N terminal on insert)
  Cloning method: Gibson Cloning
  Sequencing primers: 5′ CGCAAATGGGCGGTAGGCGTG; 3′ TAGAAGGCACAGTCGAGG
Terms and licenses: Academic/Nonprofit Terms; Industry Terms: Not Available to Industry
How to cite: pcDNA3-His:dCas9:nls:10P3 was a gift from Roman Jerala (Addgene plasmid # 135982 ; http://n2t.net/addgene:135982 ; RRID:Addgene_135982)
