[The description below was written by a language model from this plasmid's Addgene catalogue record and pLannotate feature annotations shown in this document.]
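Description:
pcDNA3-His:dCas9:nls:10P3 is a mammalian expression plasmid of roughly 10.8 kb, built on the pcDNA3 backbone, that produces a catalytically dead Streptococcus pyogenes Cas9 carrying a repeat array of coiled-coil peptides. It is maintained in E. coli at high copy through a ColE1/pUC-type origin with ampicillin selection from the β-lactamase gene, and it also carries an f1 origin. For mammalian cells, an SV40 early promoter drives the neomycin phosphotransferase gene followed by an SV40 polyadenylation signal, allowing G418 selection of stable transfectants.

The expression cassette uses the human CMV immediate-early enhancer and promoter and ends in the bovine growth hormone polyadenylation signal; backbone T7 and SP6 promoters flank the insert. The open reading frame begins with an N-terminal His tag, continues into Cas9 bearing the D10A and H840A substitutions that inactivate both nuclease domains while preserving guide-RNA-directed DNA binding, and is followed by an SV40 nuclear localization signal. Downstream of the NLS lies a stretch of about 1.2 kb that the automated annotation leaves unlabelled. By its position, this corresponds to the ten tandem copies of the synthetic P3 coiled-coil segment described in the catalogue entry. The short HIV-1 LTR, ble and lacI fragments in the feature table are most likely annotation artefacts or backbone remnants rather than functional parts.

The construct comes from work on an orthogonal coiled-coil interaction toolbox for engineering mammalian cells. In that context, the 10P3 array would be expected to act as a multivalent docking scaffold, recruiting proteins fused to a complementary coiled-coil partner to loci targeted by dCas9. The record names neither the partner peptide nor the recruited effectors, and no guide RNA cassette is annotated, so a guide would have to be supplied separately.
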