Features (pLannotate 1.2.2; 23 found; start..end, strand, type, name):
     28..80      -  misc_feature   bom (fragment): basis of mobility region from pBR322
    235..614     +  enhancer       CMV enhancer: human cytomegalovirus immediate early enhancer
    615..818     +  promoter       CMV promoter: human cytomegalovirus (CMV) immediate early promoter
    814..847     +  LTR            5' LTR (truncated) (fragment): truncated 5' long terminal repeat (LTR) from HIV-1
    863..881     +  promoter       T7 promoter: promoter for bacteriophage T7 RNA polymerase
    953..970     +  CDS            9xHis (fragment): 9xHis affinity tag
    971..5068    +  CDS            Cas9: Cas9 (Csn1) endonuclease from the Streptococcus pyogenes Type II CRISPR/Cas system generates RNA-guided double strand breaks in DNA
   5075..5095    +  CDS            SV40 NLS: nuclear localization signal of SV40 (simian virus 40) large T antigen
   6314..6332    -  promoter       SP6 promoter: promoter for bacteriophage SP6 RNA polymerase
   6358..6582    +  polyA_signal   bGH poly(A) signal: bovine growth hormone polyadenylation signal
   6586..6607    +  promoter       SV40 promoter (fragment): SV40 enhancer and early promoter
   6628..7056    +  rep_origin     f1 ori (sequence partly withheld): f1 bacteriophage origin of replication; arrow indicates direction of (+) strand synthesis
   7070..7399    +  promoter       SV40 promoter: SV40 enhancer and early promoter
   7466..8257    +  CDS            neo: KKA2_KLEPN - Also known as kan, nptII. Experimental evidence at protein level: Swiss-Prot protein existence level 1. Resistance to kanamycin, neomycin, paromomycin, ribostamycin, butirosin and gentamicin B. From Klebsiella pneumoniae.
   8281..8439    +  CDS            ble (fragment): BLE_KLEPN - Experimental evidence at protein level: Swiss-Prot protein existence level 1. Binding protein with a strong affinity to the bleomycin family of antibiotics. Binds to CL990; an antimitotic-antibiotic compound. From Klebsiella pneumoniae.
   8434..8555    +  polyA_signal   SV40 poly(A) signal: SV40 polyadenylation signal
   8626..8648    -  protein_bind   lac operator (fragment): The lac repressor binds to the lac operator to inhibit transcription in E. coli. This inhibition can be relieved by adding lactose or isopropyl-β-D-thiogalactopyranoside (IPTG). lac repressor encoded by lacI
   8652..8682    -  promoter       lac promoter: promoter for the E. coli lac operon
   8697..8718    -  protein_bind   CAP binding site: CAP binding activates transcription in the presence of cAMP. E. coli catabolite activator protein
   8731..8823    -  CDS            lacI (fragment): lac repressor; lacI; The lac repressor binds to the lac operator to inhibit transcription in E. coli. This inhibition can be relieved by adding lactose or isopropyl-β-D-thiogalactopyranoside (IPTG).
   9006..9594    -  rep_origin     ori: high-copy-number ColE1/pMB1/pBR322/pUC origin of replication
   9765..10625   -  CDS            AmpR: β-lactamase; bla; confers resistance to ampicillin, carbenicillin, and related antibiotics
  10626..10730   -  promoter       AmpR promoter: bla
>Addgene plasmid #135982 | pcDNA3-His:dCas9:nls:10P3 | addgene full sequence | sequence record 308932 | Addgene NGS Result
GACGGATCGGGAGATCTCCCGATCCCCTATGGTGCACTCTCAGTACAATCTGCTCTGATGCCGCATAGTT
AAGCCAGTATCTGCTCCCTGCTTGTGTGTTGGAGGTCGCTGAGTAGTGCGCGAGCAAAATTTAAGCTACA
ACAAGGCAAGGCTTGACCGACAATTGCATGAAGAATCTGCTTAGGGTTAGGCGTTTTGCGCTGCTTCGCG
ATGTACGGGCCAGATATACGCGTTGACATTGATTATTGACTAGTTATTAATAGTAATCAATTACGGGGTC
ATTAGTTCATAGCCCATATATGGAGTTCCGCGTTACATAACTTACGGTAAATGGCCCGCCTGGCTGACCG
CCCAACGACCCCCGCCCATTGACGTCAATAATGACGTATGTTCCCATAGTAACGCCAATAGGGACTTTCC
ATTGACGTCAATGGGTGGAGTATTTACGGTAAACTGCCCACTTGGCAGTACATCAAGTGTATCATATGCC
AAGTACGCCCCCTATTGACGTCAATGACGGTAAATGGCCCGCCTGGCATTATGCCCAGTACATGACCTTA
TGGGACTTTCCTACTTGGCAGTACATCTACGTATTAGTCATCGCTATTACCATGGTGATGCGGTTTTGGC
AGTACATCAATGGGCGTGGATAGCGGTTTGACTCACGGGGATTTCCAAGTCTCCACCCCATTGACGTCAA
TGGGAGTTTGTTTTGGCACCAAAATCAACGGGACTTTCCAAAATGTCGTAACAACTCCGCCCCATTGACG
CAAATGGGCGGTAGGCGTGTACGGTGGGAGGTCTATATAAGCAGAGCTCTCTGGCTAACTAGAGAACCCA
CTGCTTACTGGCTTATCGAAATTAATACGACTCACTATAGGGAGACCCAAGCTTGGTACCGAGCTCGGAT
CCACTAGTAACGGCCGCCAGTGTGCTGGAATTCGCCACCATGCACCACCACCACCACCACGACAAGAAGT
ACAGCATCGGCCTGGCCATCGGCACCAACTCTGTGGGCTGGGCCGTGATCACCGACGAGTACAAGGTGCC
CAGCAAGAAATTCAAGGTGCTGGGCAACACCGACCGGCACAGCATCAAGAAGAACCTGATCGGCGCCCTG
CTGTTCGACAGCGGAGAAACAGCCGAGGCCACCCGGCTGAAGAGAACCGCCAGAAGAAGATACACCAGAC
GGAAGAACCGGATCTGCTATCTGCAAGAGATCTTCAGCAACGAGATGGCCAAGGTGGACGACAGCTTCTT
CCACAGACTGGAAGAGTCCTTCCTGGTGGAAGAGGATAAGAAGCACGAGCGGCACCCCATCTTCGGCAAC
ATCGTGGACGAGGTGGCCTACCACGAGAAGTACCCCACCATCTACCACCTGAGAAAGAAACTGGTGGACA
GCACCGACAAGGCCGACCTGCGGCTGATCTATCTGGCCCTGGCCCACATGATCAAGTTCCGGGGCCACTT
CCTGATCGAGGGCGACCTGAACCCCGACAACAGCGACGTGGACAAGCTGTTCATCCAGCTGGTGCAGACC
TACAACCAGCTGTTCGAGGAAAACCCCATCAACGCCAGCGGCGTGGACGCCAAGGCCATCCTGTCTGCCA
GACTGAGCAAGAGCAGACGGCTGGAAAATCTGATCGCCCAGCTGCCCGGCGAGAAGAAGAATGGCCTGTT
CGGCAACCTGATTGCCCTGAGCCTGGGCCTGACCCCCAACTTCAAGAGCAACTTCGACCTGGCCGAGGAT
GCCAAACTGCAGCTGAGCAAGGACACCTACGACGACGACCTGGACAACCTGCTGGCCCAGATCGGCGACC
AGTACGCCGACCTGTTTCTGGCCGCCAAGAACCTGTCCGACGCCATCCTGCTGAGCGACATCCTGAGAGT
GAACACCGAGATCACCAAGGCCCCCCTGAGCGCCTCTATGATCAAGAGATACGACGAGCACCACCAGGAC
CTGACCCTGCTGAAAGCTCTCGTGCGGCAGCAGCTGCCTGAGAAGTACAAAGAGATTTTCTTCGACCAGA
GCAAGAACGGCTACGCCGGCTACATCGATGGCGGAGCCAGCCAGGAAGAGTTCTACAAGTTCATCAAGCC
CATCCTGGAAAAGATGGACGGCACCGAGGAACTGCTCGTGAAGCTGAACAGAGAGGACCTGCTGCGGAAG
CAGCGGACCTTCGACAACGGCAGCATCCCCCACCAGATCCACCTGGGAGAGCTGCACGCCATTCTGCGGC
GGCAGGAAGATTTTTACCCATTCCTGAAGGACAACCGGGAAAAGATCGAGAAGATCCTGACCTTCCGCAT
CCCCTACTACGTGGGCCCTCTGGCCAGGGGAAACAGCAGATTCGCCTGGATGACCAGAAAGAGCGAGGAA
ACCATCACCCCCTGGAACTTCGAGGAAGTGGTGGACAAGGGCGCCAGCGCCCAGAGCTTCATCGAGCGGA
TGACCAACTTCGATAAGAACCTGCCCAACGAGAAGGTGCTGCCCAAGCACAGCCTGCTGTACGAGTACTT
CACCGTGTACAACGAGCTGACCAAAGTGAAATACGTGACCGAGGGAATGAGAAAGCCCGCCTTCCTGAGC
GGCGAGCAGAAAAAAGCCATCGTGGACCTGCTGTTCAAGACCAACCGGAAAGTGACCGTGAAGCAGCTGA
AAGAGGACTACTTCAAGAAAATCGAGTGCTTCGACTCCGTGGAAATCTCCGGCGTGGAAGATCGGTTCAA
CGCCTCCCTGGGCACATACCACGATCTGCTGAAAATTATCAAGGACAAGGACTTCCTGGACAATGAGGAA
AACGAGGACATTCTGGAAGATATCGTGCTGACCCTGACACTGTTTGAGGACAGAGAGATGATCGAGGAAC
GGCTGAAAACCTATGCCCACCTGTTCGACGACAAAGTGATGAAGCAGCTGAAGCGGCGGAGATACACCGG
CTGGGGCAGGCTGAGCCGGAAGCTGATCAACGGCATCCGGGACAAGCAGTCCGGCAAGACAATCCTGGAT
TTCCTGAAGTCCGACGGCTTCGCCAACAGAAACTTCATGCAGCTGATCCACGACGACAGCCTGACCTTTA
AAGAGGACATCCAGAAAGCCCAGGTGTCCGGCCAGGGCGATAGCCTGCACGAGCACATTGCCAATCTGGC
CGGCAGCCCCGCCATTAAGAAGGGCATCCTGCAGACAGTGAAGGTGGTGGACGAGCTCGTGAAAGTGATG
GGCCGGCACAAGCCCGAGAACATCGTGATCGAAATGGCCAGAGAGAACCAGACCACCCAGAAGGGACAGA
AGAACAGCCGCGAGAGAATGAAGCGGATCGAAGAGGGCATCAAAGAGCTGGGCAGCCAGATCCTGAAAGA
ACACCCCGTGGAAAACACCCAGCTGCAGAACGAGAAGCTGTACCTGTACTACCTGCAGAATGGGCGGGAT
ATGTACGTGGACCAGGAACTGGACATCAACCGGCTGTCCGACTACGATGTGGACGCTATCGTGCCTCAGA
GCTTTCTGAAGGACGACTCCATCGATAACAAAGTGCTGACTCGGAGCGACAAGAACCGGGGCAAGAGCGA
CAACGTGCCCTCCGAAGAGGTCGTGAAGAAGATGAAGAACTACTGGCGCCAGCTGCTGAATGCCAAGCTG
ATTACCCAGAGGAAGTTCGACAATCTGACCAAGGCCGAGAGAGGCGGCCTGAGCGAACTGGATAAGGCCG
GCTTCATCAAGAGACAGCTGGTGGAAACCCGGCAGATCACAAAGCACGTGGCACAGATCCTGGACTCCCG
GATGAACACTAAGTACGACGAGAACGACAAACTGATCCGGGAAGTGAAAGTGATCACCCTGAAGTCCAAG
CTGGTGTCCGATTTCCGGAAGGATTTCCAGTTTTACAAAGTGCGCGAGATCAACAACTACCACCACGCCC
ACGACGCCTACCTGAACGCCGTCGTGGGAACCGCCCTGATCAAAAAGTACCCTAAGCTGGAAAGCGAGTT
CGTGTACGGCGACTACAAGGTGTACGACGTGCGGAAGATGATCGCCAAGAGCGAGCAGGAAATCGGCAAG
GCTACCGCCAAGTACTTCTTCTACAGCAACATCATGAACTTTTTCAAGACCGAGATTACCCTGGCCAACG
GCGAGATCCGGAAGCGGCCTCTGATCGAGACAAACGGCGAAACAGGCGAGATCGTGTGGGATAAGGGCCG
GGACTTTGCCACCGTGCGGAAAGTGCTGTCTATGCCCCAAGTGAATATCGTGAAAAAGACCGAGGTGCAG
ACAGGCGGCTTCAGCAAAGAGTCTATCCTGCCCAAGAGGAACAGCGACAAGCTGATCGCCAGAAAGAAGG
ACTGGGACCCTAAGAAGTACGGCGGCTTCGACAGCCCCACCGTGGCCTATTCTGTGCTGGTGGTGGCCAA
AGTGGAAAAGGGCAAGTCCAAGAAACTGAAGAGTGTGAAAGAGCTGCTGGGGATCACCATCATGGAAAGA
AGCAGCTTCGAGAAGAATCCCATCGACTTTCTGGAAGCCAAGGGCTACAAAGAAGTGAAAAAGGACCTGA
TCATCAAGCTGCCTAAGTACTCCCTGTTCGAGCTGGAAAACGGCCGGAAGAGAATGCTGGCCTCTGCCGG
CGAACTGCAGAAGGGAAACGAACTGGCCCTGCCCTCCAAATATGTGAACTTCCTGTACCTGGCCAGCCAC
TATGAGAAGCTGAAGGGCTCCCCCGAGGATAATGAGCAGAAACAGCTGTTTGTGGAACAGCACAAACACT
ACCTGGACGAGATCATCGAGCAGATCAGCGAGTTCTCCAAGAGAGTGATCCTGGCCGACGCTAATCTGGA
CAAGGTGCTGAGCGCCTACAACAAGCACAGAGACAAGCCTATCAGAGAGCAGGCCGAGAATATCATCCAC
CTGTTTACCCTGACCAATCTGGGAGCCCCTGCCGCCTTCAAGTACTTTGACACCACCATCGACCGGAAGA
GGTACACCAGCACCAAAGAGGTGCTGGACGCCACCCTGATCCACCAGAGCATCACCGGCCTGTACGAGAC
ACGGATCGACCTGTCTCAGCTGGGAGGCTCTGATCCAAAAAAGAAGAGAAAGGTATCCCCGGAAGATGAG
ATCCAGCAACTGGAAGAAGAAATCGCTCAGCTGGAACAGAAAAACGCAGCGCTGAAAGAGAAAAACCAGG
CGCTGAAATACGGTCTTAAGAGCGGCCCCGGCAGCGGCTCCCCGGAAGATGAGATCCAGCAACTGGAAGA
AGAAATCGCTCAGCTGGAACAGAAAAACGCAGCGCTGAAAGAGAAAAACCAGGCGCTGAAATACGGTACC
GGTAGCGGCCCCGGCAGCGGCTCCCCGGAAGATGAGATCCAGCAACTGGAAGAAGAAATCGCTCAGCTGG
AACAGAAAAACGCAGCGCTGAAAGAGAAAAACCAGGCGCTGAAATACGGTGCTAGCAGCGGCCCCGGCAG
CGGCTCCCCGGAAGATGAGATCCAGCAACTGGAAGAAGAAATCGCTCAGCTGGAACAGAAAAACGCAGCG
CTGAAAGAGAAAAACCAGGCGCTGAAATACGGTCTCGAGAGCGGCCCCGGCAGCGGCTCCCCGGAAGATG
AGATCCAGCAACTGGAAGAAGAAATCGCTCAGCTGGAACAGAAAAACGCAGCGCTGAAAGAGAAAAACCA
GGCGCTGAAATACGGTAGCGGCCCCGGCAGCGGCTCCCCGGAAGATGAGATCCAGCAACTGGAAGAAGAA
ATCGCTCAGCTGGAACAGAAAAACGCAGCGCTGAAAGAGAAAAACCAGGCGCTGAAATACGGTCTCGAGA
GCGGCCCCGGCAGCGGCTCCCCGGAAGATGAGATCCAGCAACTGGAAGAAGAAATCGCTCAGCTGGAACA
GAAAAACGCAGCGCTGAAAGAGAAAAACCAGGCGCTGAAATACGGTGCTAGCAGCGGCCCCGGCAGCGGC
TCCCCGGAAGATGAGATCCAGCAACTGGAAGAAGAAATCGCTCAGCTGGAACAGAAAAACGCAGCGCTGA
AAGAGAAAAACCAGGCGCTGAAATACGGTACCGGTAGCGGCCCCGGCAGCGGCTCCCCGGAAGATGAGAT
CCAGCAACTGGAAGAAGAAATCGCTCAGCTGGAACAGAAAAACGCAGCGCTGAAAGAGAAAAACCAGGCG
CTGAAATACGGTCTTAAGAGCGGCCCCGGCAGCGGCTCCCCGGAAGATGAGATCCAGCAACTGGAAGAAG
AAATCGCTCAGCTGGAACAGAAAAACGCAGCGCTGAAAGAGAAAAACCAGGCGCTGAAATACGGTTAATC
TAGAGGGCCCTATTCTATAGTGTCACCTAAATGCTAGAGCTCGCTGATCAGCCTCGACTGTGCCTTCTAG
TTGCCAGCCATCTGTTGTTTGCCCCTCCCCCGTGCCTTCCTTGACCCTGGAAGGTGCCACTCCCACTGTC
CTTTCCTAATAAAATGAGGAAATTGCATCGCATTGTCTGAGTAGGTGTCATTCTATTCTGGGGGGTGGGG
TGGGGCAGGACAGCAAGGGGGAGGATTGGGAAGACAATAGCAGGCATGCTGGGGATGCGGTGGGCTCTAT
GGCTTCTGAGGCGGAAAGAACCAGCTGGGGCTCTAGGGGGTATCCCC
[124 nt withheld, positions 6628-6751]
C
[91 nt withheld, positions 6753-6843]
A
[49 nt withheld, positions 6845-6893]
CTTTTGACGTTGGAGTCCACGTTCTTT
[37 nt withheld, positions 6921-6957]
ACCCTATCTCGGTCTATTCTTTTGATTTATAAGGGATTTTGCCGATTTCGGCCTATTGGTTAAAAAATGA
GCTGATTTAACAAAAATTTAACGCGAATTAATTCTGTGGAATGTGTGTCAGTTAGGGTGTGGAAAGTCCC
CAGGCTCCCCAGCAGGCAGAAGTATGCAAAGCATGCATCTCAATTAGTCAGCAACCAGGTGTGGAAAGTC
CCCAGGCTCCCCAGCAGGCAGAAGTATGCAAAGCATGCATCTCAATTAGTCAGCAACCATAGTCCCGCCC
CTAACTCCGCCCATCCCGCCCCTAACTCCGCCCAGTTCCGCCCATTCTCCGCCCCATGGCTGACTAATTT
TTTTTATTTATGCAGAGGCCGAGGCCGCCTCTGCCTCTGAGCTATTCCAGAAGTAGTGAGGAGGCTTTTT
TGGAGGCCTAGGCTTTTGCAAAAAGCTCCCGGGAGCTTGTATATCCATTTTCGGATCTGATCAAGAGACA
GGATGAGGATCGTTTCGCATGATTGAACAAGATGGATTGCACGCAGGTTCTCCGGCCGCTTGGGTGGAGA
GGCTATTCGGCTATGACTGGGCACAACAGACAATCGGCTGCTCTGATGCCGCCGTGTTCCGGCTGTCAGC
GCAGGGGCGCCCGGTTCTTTTTGTCAAGACCGACCTGTCCGGTGCCCTGAATGAACTGCAGGACGAGGCA
GCGCGGCTATCGTGGCTGGCCACGACGGGCGTTCCTTGCGCAGCTGTGCTCGACGTTGTCACTGAAGCGG
GAAGGGACTGGCTGCTATTGGGCGAAGTGCCGGGGCAGGATCTCCTGTCATCTCACCTTGCTCCTGCCGA
GAAAGTATCCATCATGGCTGATGCAATGCGGCGGCTGCATACGCTTGATCCGGCTACCTGCCCATTCGAC
CACCAAGCGAAACATCGCATCGAGCGAGCACGTACTCGGATGGAAGCCGGTCTTGTCGATCAGGATGATC
TGGACGAAGAGCATCAGGGGCTCGCGCCAGCCGAACTGTTCGCCAGGCTCAAGGCGCGCATGCCCGACGG
CGAGGATCTCGTCGTGACCCATGGCGATGCCTGCTTGCCGAATATCATGGTGGAAAATGGCCGCTTTTCT
GGATTCATCGACTGTGGCCGGCTGGGTGTGGCGGACCGCTATCAGGACATAGCGTTGGCTACCCGTGATA
TTGCTGAAGAGCTTGGCGGCGAATGGGCTGACCGCTTCCTCGTGCTTTACGGTATCGCCGCTCCCGATTC
GCAGCGCATCGCCTTCTATCGCCTTCTTGACGAGTTCTTCTGAGCGGGACTCTGGGGTTCGAAATGACCG
ACCAAGCGACGCCCAACCTGCCATCACGAGATTTCGATTCCACCGCCGCCTTCTATGAAAGGTTGGGCTT
CGGAATCGTTTTCCGGGACGCCGGCTGGATGATCCTCCAGCGCGGGGATCTCATGCTGGAGTTCTTCGCC
CACCCCAACTTGTTTATTGCAGCTTATAATGGTTACAAATAAAGCAATAGCATCACAAATTTCACAAATA
AAGCATTTTTTTCACTGCATTCTAGTTGTGGTTTGTCCAAACTCATCAATGTATCTTATCATGTCTGTAT
ACCGTCGACCTCTAGCTAGAGCTTGGCGTAATCATGGTCATAGCTGTTTCCTGTGTGAAATTGTTATCCG
CTCACAATTCCACACAACATACGAGCCGGAAGCATAAAGTGTAAAGCCTGGGGTGCCTAATGAGTGAGCT
AACTCACATTAATTGCGTTGCGCTCACTGCCCGCTTTCCAGTCGGGAAACCTGTCGTGCCAGCTGCATTA
ATGAATCGGCCAACGCGCGGGGAGAGGCGGTTTGCGTATTGGGCGCTCTTCCGCTTCCTCGCTCACTGAC
TCGCTGCGCTCGGTCGTTCGGCTGCGGCGAGCGGTATCAGCTCACTCAAAGGCGGTAATACGGTTATCCA
CAGAATCAGGGGATAACGCAGGAAAGAACATGTGAGCAAAAGGCCAGCAAAAGGCCAGGAACCGTAAAAA
GGCCGCGTTGCTGGCGTTTTTCCATAGGCTCCGCCCCCCTGACGAGCATCACAAAAATCGACGCTCAAGT
CAGAGGTGGCGAAACCCGACAGGACTATAAAGATACCAGGCGTTTCCCCCTGGAAGCTCCCTCGTGCGCT
CTCCTGTTCCGACCCTGCCGCTTACCGGATACCTGTCCGCCTTTCTCCCTTCGGGAAGCGTGGCGCTTTC
TCATAGCTCACGCTGTAGGTATCTCAGTTCGGTGTAGGTCGTTCGCTCCAAGCTGGGCTGTGTGCACGAA
CCCCCCGTTCAGCCCGACCGCTGCGCCTTATCCGGTAACTATCGTCTTGAGTCCAACCCGGTAAGACACG
ACTTATCGCCACTGGCAGCAGCCACTGGTAACAGGATTAGCAGAGCGAGGTATGTAGGCGGTGCTACAGA
GTTCTTGAAGTGGTGGCCTAACTACGGCTACACTAGAAGAACAGTATTTGGTATCTGCGCTCTGCTGAAG
CCAGTTACCTTCGGAAAAAGAGTTGGTAGCTCTTGATCCGGCAAACAAACCACCGCTGGTAGCGGTGGTT
TTTTTGTTTGCAAGCAGCAGATTACGCGCAGAAAAAAAGGATCTCAAGAAGATCCTTTGATCTTTTCTAC
GGGGTCTGACGCTCAGTGGAACGAAAACTCACGTTAAGGGATTTTGGTCATGAGATTATCAAAAAGGATC
TTCACCTAGATCCTTTTAAATTAAAAATGAAGTTTTAAATCAATCTAAAGTATATATGAGTAAACTTGGT
CTGACAGTTACCAATGCTTAATCAGTGAGGCACCTATCTCAGCGATCTGTCTATTTCGTTCATCCATAGT
TGCCTGACTCCCCGTCGTGTAGATAACTACGATACGGGAGGGCTTACCATCTGGCCCCAGTGCTGCAATG
ATACCGCGAGACCCACGCTCACCGGCTCCAGATTTATCAGCAATAAACCAGCCAGCCGGAAGGGCCGAGC
GCAGAAGTGGTCCTGCAACTTTATCCGCCTCCATCCAGTCTATTAATTGTTGCCGGGAAGCTAGAGTAAG
TAGTTCGCCAGTTAATAGTTTGCGCAACGTTGTTGCCATTGCTACAGGCATCGTGGTGTCACGCTCGTCG
TTTGGTATGGCTTCATTCAGCTCCGGTTCCCAACGATCAAGGCGAGTTACATGATCCCCCATGTTGTGCA
AAAAAGCGGTTAGCTCCTTCGGTCCTCCGATCGTTGTCAGAAGTAAGTTGGCCGCAGTGTTATCACTCAT
GGTTATGGCAGCACTGCATAATTCTCTTACTGTCATGCCATCCGTAAGATGCTTTTCTGTGACTGGTGAG
TACTCAACCAAGTCATTCTGAGAATAGTGTATGCGGCGACCGAGTTGCTCTTGCCCGGCGTCAATACGGG
ATAATACCGCGCCACATAGCAGAACTTTAAAAGTGCTCATCATTGGAAAACGTTCTTCGGGGCGAAAACT
CTCAAGGATCTTACCGCTGTTGAGATCCAGTTCGATGTAACCCACTCGTGCACCCAACTGATCTTCAGCA
TCTTTTACTTTCACCAGCGTTTCTGGGTGAGCAAAAACAGGAAGGCAAAATGCCGCAAAAAAGGGAATAA
GGGCGACACGGAAATGTTGAATACTCATACTCTTCCTTTTTCAATATTATTGAAGCATTTATCAGGGTTA
TTGTCTCATGAGCGGATACATATTTGAATGTATTTAGAAAAATAAACAAATAGGGGTTCCGCGCACATTT
CCCCGAAAAGTGCCACCTGACGTC
